>Addgene plasmid #84675 | pGEX6P1-GST-Laforin 2CS_new (C278S, C329S) | addgene partial sequence | sequence record 166897 | pGEX3 5'-CCGGGAGCTGCATGTGTCAGAGG-3'
ATGGTGATGGTGATGATGACCGGNATGCATATTCAGATCCTCTTCTGAGATGAGTTTTTGTTCGAACCGC
GGGCCCTCTAGACTCGAGTACAGGCTACTCACAGAAGAACGAACCTTCCCAAATTTCTGGAAAAAATCTT
CTTGTGCCCGGGCCAAGGCCTCTTCGTCAATGTAGACAGCCGGCCTCTTGGCCATGAGGAAATACTGCAC
CTTCCTCAGATTCCAGCCCATCACATACTGGAGCCAGCCGCTGACAGCCGCGGTGGAGCGGCCCACCCCA
GCGTTGCAGTGCACGTACACGATGTGTCCCTTCTCCAGCAGCGCATGCAGCAGGCACACCGCCTGGGGCA
GCATCTGTACTCGGCCTTCGGTGCTCATATCTGGTGTTGGCATCCAGATGTAGGCCAAGCCTTCTTCCCT
ATATAGTTTAATCATAGTGTCTGGAGTCATGGGCTCTGGGTAGCGGT
