[The description below was written by a language model from this plasmid's Addgene catalogue record.]
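Description:
pGEX6P1-GST-Laforin 2CS_new (C278S, C329S) is a bacterial expression plasmid built on the pGEX6P1 backbone (about 4.9 kb without insert) for producing human laforin, the product of the EPM2A gene, as a fusion with glutathione S-transferase at its N terminus. It is maintained in E. coli as a high-copy plasmid under ampicillin selection. No feature table accompanies the record, so the promoter, origin and other backbone elements are not explicitly listed. pGEX-series vectors generally drive the GST fusion from an IPTG-inducible tac promoter with a plasmid-borne lacI repressor, and the 6P variants carry a PreScission protease recognition site between GST and the cloned protein so that the tag can be removed after glutathione-affinity purification.

The laforin coding sequence was inserted by restriction cloning using BamHI at both the 5′ and 3′ ends; whether these sites remain intact is not recorded. As the name indicates, the insert carries two cysteine-to-serine substitutions, C278S and C329S. Laforin is a dual-specificity phosphatase whose loss of function is associated with Lafora disease, and the associated publication concerns inhibition of its phosphatase activity by S-nitrosylation. Replacing cysteines with serines removes thiol groups that could be nitrosylated, so this double mutant is plausibly intended for comparison with wild-type protein in mapping or testing candidate modification sites, although the record does not spell out the specific role of each residue. The stated purpose is simply bacterial expression of the GST-fusion protein, which suits recombinant purification for in vitro biochemical and enzymatic assays.
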