Addgene plasmid #84675: pGEX6P1-GST-Laforin 2CS_new (C278S, C329S)
Purpose: bacterial expression, GST-fusion protein
Depositing lab: Ayano Satoh. Depositing organization: Okayama University. Publication: S-nitrosylation of laforin inhibits its phosphatase activity and is implicated in Lafora disease. Toyota R, Honjo Y, Imajo R, Satoh A. Sciencematters 10.19185/matters.201606000014.
Backbone
  Vector backbone: pGEX6P1
  Backbone size w/o insert (bp): 4900
  Vector type: Bacterial Expression
Growth in bacteria
  Bacterial resistance: Ampicillin, 100 μg/mL
  Growth temperature: 37°C
  Growth strain: DH5alpha
  Copy number: High Copy
Gene/Insert
  Gene/Insert name: Laforin
  Species: H. sapiens (human)
  Entrez Gene: EPM2A (a.k.a. EPM2, MELF)
  Tag / fusion protein: GST (N terminal on insert)
  Cloning method: Restriction Enzyme; 5′ cloning site BamHI (unknown if destroyed); 3′ cloning site BamHI (unknown if destroyed)
  Sequencing primers: 5′ GGGCTGGCAAGCCACGTTTGGTG
Terms and licenses: Academic/Nonprofit Terms; Industry Terms: Not Available to Industry
How to cite: pGEX6P1-GST-Laforin 2CS_new (C278S, C329S) was a gift from Ayano Satoh (Addgene plasmid # 84675 ; http://n2t.net/addgene:84675 ; RRID:Addgene_84675)
